Addgene plasmid #57523: mGeos-M-Actin-C-18
Purpose: Localization: Actin, Excitation: 503 / 569, Emission: 514 / 581
Depositing lab: Michael Davidson. Depositing organization: Florida State University, Tallahassee.
Backbone
  Vector backbone: mGeos-M-C1
  Backbone size w/o insert (bp): 4750
  Vector type: Mammalian Expression
  Selectable markers: Neomycin (select with G418)
Growth in bacteria
  Bacterial resistance: Kanamycin, 50 μg/mL
  Growth temperature: 37°C
  Growth strain: DH5alpha
  Copy number: High Copy
Gene/Insert
  Gene/Insert name: Actin (alt name: NM_001101.3)
  Species: H. sapiens (human)
  Entrez Gene: ACTB (a.k.a. BKRNS, BNS, BRWS1, CSMH, DDS1, PS1TP5BP1, THC8)
  Promoter: CMV
  Tag / fusion protein: mGeos-M (N terminal on backbone)
  Cloning method: Unknown
  Sequencing primers: 5′ CMV-F; 3′ SV40pA-R
Terms and licenses: Academic/Nonprofit Terms; Industry Terms
Depositor comments: . Excitation = 503 / 569; Emission = 514 / 581
How to cite: mGeos-M-Actin-C-18 was a gift from Michael Davidson (Addgene plasmid # 57523 ; http://n2t.net/addgene:57523 ; RRID:Addgene_57523)
