[The description below was written by a language model from this plasmid's Addgene catalogue record and pLannotate feature annotations shown in this document.]
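Description:
mGeos-M-Actin-C-18 is a mammalian expression plasmid built on the mGeos-M-C1 backbone, a C1-style fluorescent protein fusion vector. It is designed to label the actin cytoskeleton in living or fixed cells. The sequenced plasmid is about 5.7 kb. It replicates in E. coli at high copy from a ColE1/pUC-type origin and also carries an f1 phage origin. A single NeoR/KanR (Tn5 aminoglycoside phosphotransferase) gene serves as the selectable marker in both hosts. A bacterial bla-type promoter drives it for kanamycin selection in bacteria, and the SV40 early promoter drives it for G418 selection in mammalian cells, with the HSV TK polyadenylation signal terminating the transcript. The short ble, large T antigen and bGH poly(A) matches in the annotation are fragments, most likely incidental or residual backbone sequence rather than functional elements.

The expression cassette uses the human CMV immediate-early enhancer and promoter to drive a fusion of mGeos-M to the N-terminus of human beta-actin (ACTB), followed by the SV40 polyadenylation signal. The two coding regions are separated by a short gap consistent with a linker, which the "18" in the name may denote, although the record does not say so. The automated annotation matched the actin sequence to the bovine protein, which reflects how highly conserved actin is; the catalogue lists the insert as human. mGeos-M is a photoswitchable green fluorescent protein derived from a Lobophyllia hemprichii protein and has low acid sensitivity. The record gives excitation/emission values of 503/514 nm and 569/581 nm. The stated purpose is actin localization, and a photoswitchable tag of this kind is generally suited to fluorescence imaging of actin filaments, including super-resolution approaches.
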