Features (pLannotate 1.2.2; 14 found; start..end, strand, type, name):
     54..357     +  enhancer       CMV enhancer: human cytomegalovirus immediate early enhancer
    358..561     +  promoter       CMV promoter: human cytomegalovirus (CMV) immediate early promoter
    606..1283    +  CDS            mGeos-M: mGeos-M is a photoswitchable green fluorescent protein published in 2012, derived from Lobophyllia hemprichii. It has low acid sensitivity.
   1338..2459    +  CDS            ACTB: ACTB_BOVIN - Experimental evidence at protein level: Swiss-Prot protein existence level 1. Actin is a highly conserved protein that polymerizes to produce filaments that form cross-linked networks in the cytoplasm of cells. Actin exists in both monomeric (G-actin) and polymeric (F-actin) forms, both forms playing key functions, such as cell motility and contraction. In addition to their role in the cytoplasmic cytoskeleton, G- and F-actin also localize in the nucleus, and regulate gene transcription and motility and repair of damaged DNA. From Bos taurus (Bovine).
   2485..2569    +  CDS            large T antigen (fragment): large T antigen from SV40 (simian virus 40)
   2592..2713    +  polyA_signal   SV40 poly(A) signal: SV40 polyadenylation signal
   2747..3175    -  rep_origin     f1 ori (sequence partly withheld): f1 bacteriophage origin of replication; arrow indicates direction of (+) strand synthesis
   3202..3306    +  promoter       AmpR promoter: bla
   3375..3585    +  promoter       SV40 promoter: SV40 early promoter
   3628..4422    +  CDS            NeoR/KanR: aminoglycoside phosphotransferase from Tn5; aph(3')-II (or nptII); confers resistance to neomycin, kanamycin, and G418 (Geneticin®)
   4443..4595    +  CDS            ble (fragment): BLE_KLEPN - Experimental evidence at protein level: Swiss-Prot protein existence level 1. Binding protein with a strong affinity to the bleomycin family of antibiotics. Binds to CL990; an antimitotic-antibiotic compound. From Klebsiella pneumoniae.
   4654..4701    +  polyA_signal   HSV TK poly(A) signal: herpes simplex virus thymidine kinase polyadenylation signal (Cole and Stacy, 1985)
   4792..4808    -  polyA_signal   bGH poly(A) signal (fragment): bovine growth hormone polyadenylation signal
   5030..5618    +  rep_origin     ori: high-copy-number ColE1/pMB1/pBR322/pUC origin of replication
>Addgene plasmid #57523 | mGeos-M-Actin-C-18 | addgene full sequence | sequence record 216910 | Addgene NGS Result
TAATAGTAATCAATTACGGGGTCATTAGTTCATAGCCCATATATGGAGTTCCGCGTTACATAACTTACGG
TAAATGGCCCGCCTGGCTGACCGCCCAACGACCCCCGCCCATTGACGTCAATAATGACGTATGTTCCCAT
AGTAACGCCAATAGGGACTTTCCATTGACGTCAATGGGTGGAGTATTTACGGTAAACTGCCCACTTGGCA
GTACATCAAGTGTATCATATGCCAAGTACGCCCCCTATTGACGTCAATGACGGTAAATGGCCCGCCTGGC
ATTATGCCCAGTACATGACCTTATGGGACTTTCCTACTTGGCAGTACATCTACGTATTAGTCATCGCTAT
TACCATGGTGATGCGGTTTTGGCAGTACATCAATGGGCGTGGATAGCGGTTTGACTCACGGGGATTTCCA
AGTCTCCACCCCATTGACGTCAATGGGAGTTTGTTTTGGCACCAAAATCAACGGGACTTTCCAAAATGTC
GTAACAACTCCGCCCCATTGACGCAAATGGGCGGTAGGCGTGTACGGTGGGAGGTCTATATAAGCAGAGC
TGGTTTAGTGAACCGTCAGATCCGCTAGCGCTACCGGTCGCCACCATGAGTGCGATTAAGCCAGACATGA
AGATCAAACTCCGTATGGAAGGCAACGTAAACGGGCACCACTTTGTGATCGACGGAGATGGTACAGGCAA
GCCTTTTGAGGGAAAACAGAGTATGGATCTTGAAGTCAAAGAGGGCGGACCTCTGCCTTTTGCCTTTGAT
ATCCTGACCACTGCATTCATGTACGGCAACAGGGTATTCGCCAAATATCCAGACAACATACAAGACTATT
TTAAGCAGTCGTTTCCTAAGGGGTATTCGTGGGAACGAAGCTTGACTTTCGAAGACGGGGGCATTTGCAT
TGCCAGAAACGACATAACAATGGAAGGGGACACTTTCTATAATAAAGTTCGATTTTATGGTACCAACTTT
CCCGCCAATGGTCCAGTTATGCAGAAGAAGACGCTGAAATGGGAGCCCTCCACTGAGAAAATGTATGTGC
GTGATGGAGTGCTGACGGGTGATATTCATATGGCTTTGTTGCTTGAAGGAAATGCCCATTACCGATGTGA
CTTCAGAACTACTTACAAAGCTAAGGAGAAGGGTGTCAAGTTACCAGGCTACCACTTTGTGGACCACTGC
ATTGAGATTTTAAGCCATGACAAAGATTACAACAAGGTTAAGCTGTATGAGCATGCTGTTGCTCATTCTG
GATTGCCTGACAATGCCAGACGATCCGGACTCAGATCTGGCAGCGGTGGAGGCAGCGCATCCGGCGGAAG
CGGAAGCGATGATGATATCGCCGCGCTCGTCGTCGACAACGGCTCCGGCATGTGCAAGGCCGGCTTCGCG
GGCGACGATGCCCCCCGGGCCGTCTTCCCCTCCATCGTGGGGCGCCCCAGGCACCAGGGCGTGATGGTGG
GCATGGGTCAGAAGGATTCCTATGTGGGCGACGAGGCCCAGAGCAAGAGAGGCATCCTCACCCTGAAGTA
CCCCATCGAGCACGGCATCGTCACCAACTGGGACGACATGGAGAAAATCTGGCACCACACCTTCTACAAT
GAGCTGCGTGTGGCTCCCGAGGAGCACCCCGTGCTGCTGACCGAGGCCCCCCTGAACCCCAAGGCCAACC
GCGAGAAGATGACCCAGATCATGTTTGAGACCTTCAACACCCCAGCCATGTACGTTGCTATCCAGGCTGT
GCTATCCCTGTACGCCTCTGGCCGTACCACTGGCATCGTGATGGACTCCGGTGACGGGGTCACCCACACT
GTGCCCATCTACGAGGGGTATGCCCTCCCCCATGCCATCCTGCGTCTGGACCTGGCTGGCCGGGACCTGA
CTGACTACCTCATGAAGATCCTCACCGAGCGCGGCTACAGCTTCACCACCACGGCCGAGCGGGAAATCGT
GCGTGACATTAAGGAGAAGCTGTGCTACGTCGCCCTGGACTTCGAGCAAGAGATGGCCACGGCTGCTTCC
AGCTCCTCCCTGGAGAAGAGCTACGAGCTGCCTGACGGCCAGGTCATCACCATTGGCAATGAGCGGTTCC
GCTGCCCTGAGGCACTCTTCCAGCCTTCCTTCCTGGGCATGGAGTCCTGTGGCATCCACGAAACTACCTT
CAACTCCATCATGAAGTGTGACGTGGACATCCGCAAAGACCTGTACGCCAACACAGTGCTGTCTGGCGGC
ACCACCATGTACCCTGGCATTGCCGACAGGATGCAGAAGGAGATCACTGCCCTGGCACCCAGCACAATGA
AGATCAAGATCATTGCTCCTCCTGAGCGCAAGTACTCCGTGTGGATCGGCGGCTCCATCCTGGCCTCGCT
GTCCACCTTCCAGCAGATGTGGATCAGCAAGCAGGAGTATGACGAGTCCGGCCCCTCCATCGTCCACCGC
AAATGCTTCTAGGGATCCACCGGATCTAGATAACTGATCATAATCAGCCATACCACATTTGTAGAGGTTT
TACTTGCTTTAAAAAACCTCCCACACCTCCCCCTGAACCTGAAACATAAAATGAATGCAATTGTTGTTGT
TAACTTGTTTATTGCAGCTTATAATGGTTACAAATAAAGCAATAGCATCACAAATTTCACAAATAAAGCA
TTTTTTTCACTGCATTCTAGTTGTGGTTTGTCCAAACTCATCAATGTATCTTAAGGCGTAAATTGTAAGC
GTTAATATTTTGTTAAAATTCGCGTTAAATTTTTGTTAAATCAGCTCATTTTTTAACCAATAGGCCGAAA
TCGGCAAAATCCCTTATAAATCAAAAGAATAGACCGAGATAGGGT
[37 nt withheld, positions 2846-2882]
AAAGAACGTGGACTCCAACGTCAAAGG
[49 nt withheld, positions 2910-2958]
T
[91 nt withheld, positions 2960-3050]
G
[124 nt withheld, positions 3052-3175]
CAGGTGGCACTTTTCGGGGAAATGTGCGCGGAACCCCTATTTGTTTATTTTTCTAAATACATTCAAATAT
GTATCCGCTCATGAGACAATAACCCTGATAAATGCTTCAATAATATTGAAAAAGGAAGAGTCCTGAGGCG
GAAAGAACCAGCTGTGGAATGTGTGTCAGTTAGGGTGTGGAAAGTCCCCAGGCTCCCCAGCAGGCAGAAG
TATGCAAAGCATGCATCTCAATTAGTCAGCAACCATAGTCCCGCCCCTAACTCCGCCCATCCCGCCCCTA
ACTCCGCCCAGTTCCGCCCATTCTCCGCCCCATGGCTGACTAATTTTTTTTATTTATGCAGAGGCCGAGG
CCGCCTCGGCCTCTGAGCTATTCCAGAAGTAGTGAGGAGGCTTTTTTGGAGGCCTAGGCTTTTGCAAAGA
TCGATCAAGAGACAGGATGAGGATCGTTTCGCATGATTGAACAAGATGGATTGCACGCAGGTTCTCCGGC
CGCTTGGGTGGAGAGGCTATTCGGCTATGACTGGGCACAACAGACAATCGGCTGCTCTGATGCCGCCGTG
TTCCGGCTGTCAGCGCAGGGGCGCCCGGTTCTTTTTGTCAAGACCGACCTGTCCGGTGCCCTGAATGAAC
TGCAAGACGAGGCAGCGCGGCTATCGTGGCTGGCCACGACGGGCGTTCCTTGCGCAGCTGTGCTCGACGT
TGTCACTGAAGCGGGAAGGGACTGGCTGCTATTGGGCGAAGTGCCGGGGCAGGATCTCCTGTCATCTCAC
CTTGCTCCTGCCGAGAAAGTATCCATCATGGCTGATGCAATGCGGCGGCTGCATACGCTTGATCCGGCTA
CCTGCCCATTCGACCACCAAGCGAAACATCGCATCGAGCGAGCACGTACTCGGATGGAAGCCGGTCTTGT
CGATCAGGATGATCTGGACGAAGAGCATCAGGGGCTCGCGCCAGCCGAACTGTTCGCCAGGCTCAAGGCG
AGCATGCCCGACGGCGAGGATCTCGTCGTGACCCATGGCGATGCCTGCTTGCCGAATATCATGGTGGAAA
ATGGCCGCTTTTCTGGATTCATCGACTGTGGCCGGCTGGGTGTGGCGGACCGCTATCAGGACATAGCGTT
GGCTACCCGTGATATTGCTGAAGAGCTTGGCGGCGAATGGGCTGACCGCTTCCTCGTGCTTTACGGTATC
GCCGCTCCCGATTCGCAGCGCATCGCCTTCTATCGCCTTCTTGACGAGTTCTTCTGAGCGGGACTCTGGG
GTTCGAAATGACCGACCAAGCGACGCCCAACCTGCCATCACGAGATTTCGATTCCACCGCCGCCTTCTAT
GAAAGGTTGGGCTTCGGAATCGTTTTCCGGGACGCCGGCTGGATGATCCTCCAGCGCGGGGATCTCATGC
TGGAGTTCTTCGCCCACCCTAGGGGGAGGCTAACTGAAACACGGAAGGAGACAATACCGGAAGGAACCCG
CGCTATGACGGCAATAAAAAGACAGAATAAAACGCACGGTGTTGGGTCGTTTGTTCATAAACGCGGGGTT
CGGTCCCAGGGCTGGCACTCTGTCGATACCCCACCGAGACCCCATTGGGGCCAATACGCCCGCGTTTCTT
CCTTTTCCCCACCCCACCCCCCAAGTTCGGGTGAAGGCCCAGGGCTCGCAGCCAACGTCGGGGCGGCAGG
CCCTGCCATAGCCTCAGGTTACTCATATATACTTTAGATTGATTTAAAACTTCATTTTTAATTTAAAAGG
ATCTAGGTGAAGATCCTTTTTGATAATCTCATGACCAAAATCCCTTAACGTGAGTTTTCGTTCCACTGAG
CGTCAGACCCCGTAGAAAAGATCAAAGGATCTTCTTGAGATCCTTTTTTTCTGCGCGTAATCTGCTGCTT
GCAAACAAAAAAACCACCGCTACCAGCGGTGGTTTGTTTGCCGGATCAAGAGCTACCAACTCTTTTTCCG
AAGGTAACTGGCTTCAGCAGAGCGCAGATACCAAATACTGTTCTTCTAGTGTAGCCGTAGTTAGGCCACC
ACTTCAAGAACTCTGTAGCACCGCCTACATACCTCGCTCTGCTAATCCTGTTACCAGTGGCTGCTGCCAG
TGGCGATAAGTCGTGTCTTACCGGGTTGGACTCAAGACGATAGTTACCGGATAAGGCGCAGCGGTCGGGC
TGAACGGGGGGTTCGTGCACACAGCCCAGCTTGGAGCGAACGACCTACACCGAACTGAGATACCTACAGC
GTGAGCTATGAGAAAGCGCCACGCTTCCCGAAGGGAGAAAGGCGGACAGGTATCCGGTAAGCGGCAGGGT
CGGAACAGGAGAGCGCACGAGGGAGCTTCCAGGGGGAAACGCCTGGTATCTTTATAGTCCTGTCGGGTTT
CGCCACCTCTGACTTGAGCGTCGATTTTTGTGATGCTCGTCAGGGGGGCGGAGCCTATGGAAAAACGCCA
GCAACGCGGCCTTTTTACGGTTCCTGGCCTTTTGCTGGCCTTTTGCTCACATGTTCTTTCCTGCGTTATC
CCCTGATTCTGTGGATAACCGTATTACCGCCATGCATTAGTTAT
