>Addgene plasmid #57523 | mGeos-M-Actin-C-18 | depositor partial sequence | sequence record 88663 | insert sequence
CCCAATGCTAGTGACGTCAGATCCGCTAGCGCTACCGGTCGCCACCATGAGTGCGATTAAGCCAGACATG
AAGATCAAACTCCGTATGGAAGGCAACGTAAACGGGCACCACTTTGTGATCGACGGAGATGGTACAGGCA
AGCCTTTTGAGGGAAAACAGAGTATGGATCTTGAAGTCAAAGAGGGCGGACCTCTGCCTTTTGCCTTTGA
TATCCTGACCACTGCATTCATGTACGGCAACAGGGTATTCGCCAAATATCCAGACAACATACAAGACTAT
TTTAAGCAGTCGTTTCCTAAGGGGTATTCGTGGGAACGAAGCTTGACTTTCGAAGACGGGGGCATTTGCA
TTGCCAGAAACGACATAACAATGGAAGGGGACACTTTCTATAATAAAGTTCGATTTTATGGTACCAACTT
TCCCGCCAATGGTCCAGTTATGCAGAAGAAGACGCTGAAATGGGAGCCCTCCACTGAGAAAATGTATGTG
CGTGATGGAGTGCTGACGGGTGATATTCATATGGCTTTGTTGCTTGAAGGAAATGCCCATTACCGATGTG
ACTTCAGAACTACTTACAAAGCTAAGGAGAAGGGTGTCAAGTTACCAGGCTACCACTTTGTGGACCACTG
CATTGAGATTTTAGGCCATGACAAAGATTACAACAAGGTTAAGCTGTATGAGCATGCTGTTGCTCATTCT
GGATTGCCTGACAATGCCAGACGATCCGGACTCAGATCTGGCAGCGGTGGAGGCAGCGCATCCGGCGGAA
GCGGAAGCGATGATGATATCGCCGCGCTCGTCGTCGACAACGGCTCCGGCATGTGCAAGGCCGGCTTCGC
GGGCGACGATGCCCCCCGGGCCGTCTTCCCCTCCATCGTGGGGCGCCCCAGGCACCAGGGCGTGATGGTG
GGCATGGGTCAGAAGGATTCCTATGTGGGCGACGAGGCCCAGAGCAAGAGAGGCATCCTCACCCTGAAGT
ACCCCATCGAGCACGGCATCGTCACCAACTGGGACGACATGGAGAAAATCTGGCACCACACCTTCTACAA
TGAGCTGCGTGTGGCTCCCGAGGAGCACCCCGTGCTGCTGACCGAGGCCCCCCTGAACCCCAAGGCCAAC
CGCGAGAAGATGACCCAGATCATGTTTGAGACCTTCAACACCCCAGCCATGTACGTTGCTATCCAGGCTG
TGCTATCCCTGTACGCCTCTGGCCGTACCACTGGCATCGTGATGGACTCCGGTGACGGGGTCACCCACAC
TGTGCCCATCTACGAGGGGTATGCCCTCCCCCATGCCATCCTGCGTCTGGACCTGGCTGGCCGGGACCTG
ACTGACTACCTCATGAAGATCCTCACCGAGCGCGGCTACAGCTTCACCACCACGGCCGAGCGGGAAATCG
TGCGTGACATTAAGGAGAAGCTGTGCTACGTCGCCCTGGACTTCGAGCAAGAGATGGCCACGGCTGCTTC
CAGCTCCTCCCTGGAGAAGAGCTACGAGCTGCCTGACGGCCAGGTCATCACCATTGGCAATGAGCGGTTC
CGCTGCCCTGAGGCACTCTTCCAGCCTTCCTTCCTGGGCATGGAGTCCTGTGGCATCCACGAAACTACCT
TCAACTCCATCATGAAGTGTGACGTGGACATCCGCAAAGACCTGTACGCCAACACAGTGCTGTCTGGCGG
CACCACCATGTACCCTGGCATTGCCGACAGGATGCAGAAGGAGATCACTGCCCTGGCACCCAGCACAATG
AAGATCAAGATCATTGCTCCTCCTGAGCGCAAGTACTCCGTGTGGATCGGCGGCTCCATCCTGGCCTCGC
TGTCCACCTTCCAGCAGATGTGGATCAGCAAGCAGGAGTATGACGAGTCCGGCCCCTCCATCGTCCACCG
CAAATGCTTCTAGGGATCCACCGGATCTAGATAACTGATCATAATCAGCCATACCACATTGTAGAGTAGC
CC
